>Addgene plasmid #194532 | pRSII41H-TDH3pr | addgene full sequence | sequence record 380562 | Addgene NGS Result
CCGGATGCCTCCGCTCGAAGTAGCGCGTCTGCTGCTCCATACAAGCCAACCACGGTCTCCAGAAGAAGAT
GTTGGCGACCTCGTATTGGGAATCCCCGAACATCGCCTCGCTCCAGTCAATGACCGCTGTTATGCGGCCA
TTGTCCGTCAGGACATTGTTGGAGCCGAAATCCGCGTGCACGAGGTGCCGGACTTCGGGGCAGTCCTCGG
CCCAAAGCATCAGCTCATCGAGAGCCTGCGCGACGGACGCACTGACGGTGTCGTCCATCACAGTTTGCCA
GTGATACACATGGGGATCAGCAATCGCGCATATGAAATCACGCCACGTAGTGTATTGACCGATTCCTTGC
GGTCCGAATGGGCCGAACCCGCTCGTCTGGCTAAGATCGGCCGCAGCGATCGCATCCATGGCCTCCGCGA
CCGGCTGCAGAACAGCGGGCAGTTCGGTTTCAGGCAGGTCTTGCAACGTGACACCCTGTGCACGGCGGGA
GATGCAATAGGTCAGGCTCTCGCTGAATTCCCCAATGTCAAGCACTTCCGGAATCGGGAGCGCGGCCGAT
GCAAAGTGCCGATAAACATAACGATCTTTGTAGAAACCATCGGCGCAGCTATTTACCCGCAGGACATATC
CACGCCCTCCTACATCGAAGCTGAAAGCACGAGATTCTTCGCCCTCCGAGAGCTGCATCAGGTCGGAGAC
GCTGTCGAACTTTTCGATCAGAAACTTCTCGACAGACGTCGCGGTGAGTTCAGGCTTTTTACCCATGGTT
GTTTATGTTCGGATGTGATGTGAGAACTGTATCCTAGCAAGATTTTAAAAGGAAGTATATGAAAGAAGAA
CCTCAGTGGCAAATCCTAACCTTTTATATTTCTCTACAGGGGCGCGGCGTGGGGACAATTCAACGCGTCT
GTGAGGGGAGCGTTTCCCTGCTCGCAGGTCCGCAGCGAGGAGCCGTAATTTTTGCTTCGCGCCGTGCGGC
CATCAAAATGTATGGATGCAAATGATTATACATGGGGATGTATGGGCTAAATGTACGGGCGACAGTCACA
TCATGCCCCTGAGCTGCGCACGTCAAGACTGTCAAGGAGGGTATTCTGGGCCTCCATGTCGCTGGCCGGG
TGACCCGGCGGGGACGAGGCAAGCTAAGGTGGTATGGTGCACTCTCAGTACAATCTGCTCTGATGCCGCA
TAGTTAAGCCAGCCCCGACACCCGCCAACACCCGCTGACGCGCCCTGACGGGCTTGTCTGCTCCCGGCAT
CCGCTTACAGACAAGCTGTGACCGTCTCCGGGAGCTGCATGTGTCAGAGGTTTTCACCGTCATCACCGAA
ACGCGCGAGACGAAAGGGCCTCGTGATACGCCTATTTTTATAGGTTAATGTCATGATAATAATGGTTTCT
TAGACGGATCGCTTGCCTGTAACTTACACGCGCCTCGTATCTTTTAATGATGGAATAATTTGGGAATTTA
CTCTGTGTTTATTTATTTTTATGTTTTGTATTTGGATTTTAGAAAGTAAATAAAGAAGGTAGAAGAGTTA
CGGAATGAAGAAAAAAAAATAAACAAAGGTTTAAAAAATTTCAACAAAAAGCGTACTTTACATATATATT
TATTAGACAAGAAAAGCAGATTAAATAGATATACATTCGATTAACGATAAGTAAAATGTAAAATCACAGG
ATTTTCGTGTGTGGTCTTCTACACAGACAAGATGAAACAATTCGGCATTAATACCTGAGAGCAGGAAGAG
CAAGATAAAAGGTAGTATTTGTTGGCGATCCCCCTAGAGTCTTTTACATCTTCGGAAAACAAAAACTATT
TTTTCTTTAATTTCCTTTTTTACTTTCTATTTTTAATTTATATATTTATATTAAAAAATTTAAATTATAA
TTATTTTTATAGCACGTGATGAAAAGGACCCAGGTGGCACTTTTCGGGGAAATGTGCGCGGAACCCCTAT
TTGTTTATTTTTCTAAATACATTCAAATATGTATCCGCTCATGAGACAATAACCCTGATAAATGCTTCAA
TAATATTGAAAAAGGAAGAGTATGAGTATTCAACATTTCCGTGTCGCCCTTATTCCCTTTTTTGCGGCAT
TTTGCCTTCCTGTTTTTGCTCACCCAGAAACGCTGGTGAAAGTAAAAGATGCTGAAGATCAGTTGGGTGC
ACGAGTGGGTTACATCGAACTGGATCTCAACAGCGGTAAGATCCTTGAGAGTTTTCGCCCCGAAGAACGT
TTTCCAATGATGAGCACTTTTAAAGTTCTGCTATGTGGCGCGGTATTATCCCGTATTGACGCCGGGCAAG
AGCAACTCGGTCGCCGCATACACTATTCTCAGAATGACTTGGTTGAGTACTCACCAGTCACAGAAAAGCA
TCTTACGGATGGCATGACAGTAAGAGAATTATGCAGTGCTGCCATAACCATGAGTGATAACACTGCGGCC
AACTTACTTCTGACAACGATCGGAGGACCGAAGGAGCTAACCGCTTTTTTGCACAACATGGGGGATCATG
TAACTCGCCTTGATCGTTGGGAACCGGAGCTGAATGAAGCCATACCAAACGACGAGCGTGACACCACGAT
GCCTGTAGCAATGGCAACAACGTTGCGCAAACTATTAACTGGCGAACTACTTACTCTAGCTTCCCGGCAA
CAATTAATAGACTGGATGGAGGCGGATAAAGTTGCAGGACCACTTCTGCGCTCGGCCCTTCCGGCTGGCT
GGTTTATTGCTGATAAATCTGGAGCCGGTGAGCGTGGGTCTCGCGGTATCATTGCAGCACTGGGGCCAGA
TGGTAAGCCCTCCCGTATCGTAGTTATCTACACGACGGGGAGTCAGGCAACTATGGATGAACGAAATAGA
CAGATCGCTGAGATAGGTGCCTCACTGATTAAGCATTGGTAACTGTCAGACCAAGTTTACTCATATATAC
TTTAGATTGATTTAAAACATCATTTTTAATTTAAAAGGATCTAGGTGAAGATCCTTTTTGATAATCTCAT
GACCAAAATCCCTTAACGTGAGTTTTCGTTCCACTGAGCGTCAGACCCCGTAGAAAAGATCAAAGGATCT
TCTTGAGATCCTTTTTTTCTGCGCGTAATCTGCTGCTTGCAAACAAAAAAACCACCGCTACCAGCGGTGG
TTTGTTTGCCGGATCAAGAGCTACCAACTCTTTTTCCGAAGGTAACTGGCTTCAGCAGAGCGCAGATACC
AAATACTGTTCTTCTAGTGTAGCCGTAGTTAGGCCACCACTTCAAGAACTCTGTAGCACCGCCTACATAC
CTCGCTCTGCTAATCCTGTTACCAGTGGCTGCTGCCAGTGGCGATAAGTCGTGTCTTACCGGGTTGGACT
CAAGACGATAGTTACCGGATAAGGCGCAGCGGTCGGGCTGAACGGGGGGTTCGTGCACACAGCCCAGCTT
GGAGCGAACGACCTACACCGAACTGAGATACCTACAGCGTGAGCTATGAGAAAGCGCCACGCTTCCCGAA
GGGAGAAAGGCGGACAGGTATCCGGTAAGCGGCAGGGTCGGAACAGGAGAGCGCACGAGGGAGCTTCCAG
GGGGAAACGCCTGGTATCTTTATAGTCCTGTCGGGTTTCGCCACCTCTGACTTGAGCGTCGATTTTTGTG
ATGCTCGTCAGGGGGGCGGAGCCTATGGAAAAACGCCAGCAACGCGGCCTTTTTACGGTTCCTGGCCTTT
TGCTGGCCTTTTGCTCACATGTTCTTTCCTGCGTTATCCCCTGATTCTGTGGATAACCGTATTACCGCCT
TTGAGTGAGCTGATACCGCTCGCCGCAGCCGAACGACCGAGCGCAGCGAGTCAGTGAGCGAGGAAGCGGA
AGAGCGCCCAATACGCAAACCGCCTCTCCCCGCGCGTTGGCCGATTCATTAATGCAGCTGGCACGACAGG
TTTCCCGACTGGAAAGCGGGCAGTGAGCGCAACGCAATTAATGTGAGTTAGCTCACTCATTAGGCACCTC
AGGCTTTACACTTTATGCTTCCGGCTCGTATGTTGTGTGGAATTGTGAGCGGATAACAATTTCACACAGG
AAACAGCTATGACCATGATTACGCCAAGCGCGCAATTAACCCTCACTAAAGGGAACAAAAGCTGGAGCTC
AGTTTATCATTATCAATACTCGCCATTTCAAAGAATACGTAAATAATTAATAGTAGTGATTTTCCTAACT
TTATTTAGTCAAAAAATTAGCCTTTTAATTCTGCTGTAACCCGTACATGCCCAAAATAGGGGGCGGGTTA
CACAGAATATATAACATCGTAGGTGTCTGGGTGAACAGTTTATTCCTGGCATCCACTAAATATAATGGAG
CCCGCTTTTTAAGCTGGCATCCAGAAAAAAAAAGAATCCCAGCACCAAAATATTGTTTTCTTCACCAACC
ATCAGTTCATAGGTCCATTCTCTTAGCGCAACTACAGAGAACAGGGGCACAAACAGGCAAAAAACGGGCA
CAACCTCAATGGAGTGATGCAACCTGCCTGGAGTAAATGATGACACAAGGCAATTGACCCACGCATGTAT
CTATCTCATTTTCTTACACCTTCTATTACCTTCTGCTCTCTCTGATTTGGAAAAAGCTGAAAAAAAAGGT
TGAAACCAGTTCCCTGAAATTATTCCCCTACTTGACTAATAAGTATATAAAGACGGTAGGTATTGATTGT
AATTCTGTAAATCTATTTCTTAAACTTCTTAAATTCTACTTTTATAGTTAGTCTTTTTTTTAGTTTTAAA
ACACCAAGAACTTAGTTTCGACGGATCTAGAACTAGTGGATCCCCCGGGCTGCAGGAATTCGATATCAAG
CTTATCGATACCGTCGACCTCGAGTCATGTAATTAGTTATGTCACGCTTACATTCACGCCCTCCCCCCAC
ATCCGCTCTAACCGAAAAGGAAGGAGTTAGACAACCTGAAGTCTAGGTCCCTATTTATTTTTTTATAGTT
ATGTTAGTATTAAGAACGTTATTTATATTTCAAATTTTTCTTTTTTTTCTGTACAGACGCGTGTACGCAT
GTAACATTATACTGAAAACCTTGCTTGAGAAGGTTTTGGGACGCTCGAAGGCTTTAATTTGCGGCCGGTA
CCCAATTCGCCCTATAGTGAGTCGTATTACGCGCGCTCACTGGCCGTCGTTTTACAACGTCGTGACTGGG
AAAACCCTGGCGTTACCCAACTTAATCGCCTTGCAGCACATCCCCCTTTCGCCAGCTGGCGTAATAGCGA
AGAGGCCCGCACCGATCGCCCTTCCCAACAGTTGCGCAGCCTGAATGGCGAATGGACGCA
[119 nt withheld, positions 5311-5429]
C
[91 nt withheld, positions 5431-5521]
A
[49 nt withheld, positions 5523-5571]
CCTTTGACGTTGGAGTCCACGTTCTTT
[37 nt withheld, positions 5599-5635]
ACCCTATCTCGGTCTATTCTTTTGATTTATAAGGGATTTTGCCGATTTCGGCCTATTGGTTAAAAAATGA
GCTGATTTAACAAAAGTTTAACGCGAATTTTAACAAAATATTAACGCTTACAATTTCCTGATGCGGTATT
TTCTCCTTACGCATCTGTGCGGTATTTCACACCGCATAGACACTGGATGGCGGCGTTAGTATCGAATCGA
CAGCAGTATAGCGACCAGCATTCACATACGATTGACGCATGATATTACTTTCTGCGCACTTAACTTCGCA
TCTGGGCAGATGATGTCGAGGCGAAAAAAAATATAAATCACGCTAACATTTGATTAAAATAGAACAACTA
CAATATAAAAAAACTATACAAATGACAAGTTCTTGAAAACAAGAATCTTTTTATTGTCAGTACTGATTAT
TCCTTTGCCCTCGGACGAGTGCTGGGGCGTCGGTTTCCACTATCGGCGAGTACTTCTACACAGCCATCGG
TCCAGACGGCCGCGCTTCTGCGGGCGATTTGTGTACGCCCGACAGTCCCGGCTTCGGATCGGACGATTGC
GTCGCATCGACCCTGCGCCCAAGCTGCATCATCGAAATTGCCGTCAACCAAGCTCTGATAGAGTTGGTCA
AGACCAATGCGGAGCATATACGCCCGGAGCCGCGGCGATCCTGCAAGCT
Features (pLannotate 1.2.2; 20 found; start..end, strand, type, name):
   1153..1202    -  misc_feature   bom (fragment): basis of mobility region from pBR322
   1304..1339    -  CDS            rop (fragment): Rop protein, which maintains plasmids at low copy number; rop
   1407..1910    -  misc_feature   CEN/ARS: S. cerevisiae CEN6 centromere fused to an autonomously replicating sequence
   1947..2051    +  promoter       AmpR promoter: bla
   2052..2912    +  CDS            AmpR: β-lactamase; bla; confers resistance to ampicillin, carbenicillin, and related antibiotics
   3083..3671    +  rep_origin     ori: high-copy-number ColE1/pMB1/pBR322/pUC origin of replication
   3854..3946    +  CDS            lacI (fragment): lac repressor; lacI; The lac repressor binds to the lac operator to inhibit transcription in E. coli. This inhibition can be relieved by adding lactose or isopropyl-β-D-thiogalactopyranoside (IPTG).
   3959..3980    +  protein_bind   CAP binding site: CAP binding activates transcription in the presence of cAMP. E. coli catabolite activator protein
   3995..4025    +  promoter       lac promoter: promoter for the E. coli lac operon
   4033..4049    +  protein_bind   lac operator: The lac repressor binds to the lac operator to inhibit transcription in E. coli. This inhibition can be relieved by adding lactose or isopropyl-β-D-thiogalactopyranoside (IPTG). lac repressor encoded by lacI
   4094..4112    +  promoter       T3 promoter: promoter for bacteriophage T3 RNA polymerase
   4137..4781    +  promoter       GAP promoter: S. cerevisiae TDH3; promoter for glyceraldehyde-3-phosphate dehydrogenase
   4786..4854    +  misc_feature   MCS (fragment): pBluescript multiple cloning site
   4855..5102    +  terminator     CYC1 terminator: S. cerevisiae CYC1; transcription terminator for CYC1
   5121..5139    -  promoter       T7 promoter: promoter for bacteriophage T7 RNA polymerase
   5147..5302    +  CDS            lacZα (fragment): LacZα fragment of β-galactosidase; lacZ fragment
   5306..5761    +  rep_origin     f1 ori (sequence partly withheld): f1 bacteriophage origin of replication; arrow indicates direction of (+) strand synthesis
   5762..5813    -  misc_feature   bom (fragment): basis of mobility region from pBR322
   5849..1110    -  gene           hphMX6 (across the origin): yeast selectable marker conferring hygromycin resistance
   5849..6046    -  terminator     TEF terminator: Ashbya gossypii TEF terminator
