[The description below was written by a language model from this plasmid's Addgene catalogue record and pLannotate feature annotations shown in this document.]
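Description:
pRSII41H-TDH3pr is an empty yeast expression backbone of about 6.3 kb, built as an E. coli–yeast shuttle vector on the pRSII41H backbone. In yeast it is maintained at low copy by a CEN/ARS element (the S. cerevisiae CEN6 centromere fused to an autonomously replicating sequence). It is selected with hygromycin B through an hphMX6 cassette, which includes the Ashbya gossypii TEF terminator. Because this is a dominant drug marker rather than an auxotrophic one, the plasmid can be used in prototrophic strains or other yeasts that lack the usual nutritional mutations. This fits the auxotrophy-independent vector series it belongs to. In bacteria it is propagated through a ColE1/pUC-type origin with ampicillin resistance from β-lactamase, and an f1 origin is also present for single-stranded DNA production.

The payload is an expression cassette with no insert. The strong constitutive TDH3 (glyceraldehyde-3-phosphate dehydrogenase, annotated as GAP) promoter is followed by a portion of the pBluescript multiple cloning site and then the CYC1 terminator/3'UTR. A coding sequence cloned into the MCS would therefore be transcribed at a high constitutive level in S. cerevisiae from a low-copy, centromeric plasmid. The cassette sits within pBluescript-derived sequence, so it is flanked by T3 and T7 phage promoters. Remnants of the lac promoter/operator, lacZα and lacI are also annotated, along with short bom and rop fragments that appear to be backbone carry-over without a stated function. The vector is intended as a cloning recipient for constitutive expression of a gene of interest under hygromycin selection.
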