Addgene plasmid #194532: pRSII41H-TDH3pr
Purpose: (Empty Backbone) Low copy vector backbone with hygromycin B selectivity, contains TDH3(pr)-MCS-CYC1(3'UTR)
Depositing lab: Patrick Gibney. Depositing organization: Cornell University. Publication: Auxotrophy-Independent Plasmid Shuttle Vectors for Applications in Diverse Yeasts. Smith JR, Sislak CD, Fernandez Mendoza P, Carmichael L, Lewis AG, Chen A, Jiang GZ, Gibney PA. Appl Microbiol. 2024; 4(1):453-469. doi: 10.3390/applmicrobiol4010031.
Backbone
  Vector backbone: pRSII41H
  Vector type: Yeast Expression
  Selectable markers: Hygromycin B
Growth in bacteria
  Bacterial resistance: Ampicillin, 100 μg/mL
  Growth temperature: 37°C
  Growth strain: DH5alpha
  Copy number: Low Copy
Gene/Insert
  Gene/Insert name: None
Terms and licenses: Academic/Nonprofit Terms; Industry Terms: Not Available to Industry
How to cite: pRSII41H-TDH3pr was a gift from Patrick Gibney (Addgene plasmid # 194532 ; http://n2t.net/addgene:194532 ; RRID:Addgene_194532)
